>Addgene plasmid #186673 | Cas9_YTHDF2_sgRNA | addgene full sequence | sequence record 367466 | Addgene NGS Result
TTAATGTAGTCTTATGCAATACTCTTGTAGTCTTGCAACATGGTAACGATGAGTTAGCAACATGCCTTAC
AAGGAGAGAAAAAGCACCGTGCATGCCGATTGGTGGAAGTAAGGTGGTACGATCGTGCCTTATTAGGAAG
GCAACAGACGGGTCTGACATGGATTGGACGAACCACTGAATTGCCGCATTGCAGAGATATTGTATTTAAG
TGCCTAGCTCGATACATAAACGGGTCTCTCTGGTTAGACCAGATCTGAGCCTGGGAGCTCTCTGGCTAAC
TAGGGAACCCACTGCTTAAGCCTCAATAAAGCTTGCCTTGAGTGCTTCAAGTAGTGTGTGCCCGTCTGTT
GTGTGACTCTGGTAACTAGAGATCCCTCAGACCCTTTTAGTCAGTGTGGAAAATCTCTAGCAGTGGCGCC
CGAACAGGGACTTGAAAGCGAAAGGGAAACCAGAGGAGCTCTCTCGACGCAGGACTCGGCTTGCTGAAGC
GCGCACGGCAAGAGGCGAGGGGCGGCGACTGGTGAGTACGCCAAAAATTTTGACTAGCGGAGGCTAGAAG
GAGAGAGATGGGTGCGAGAGCGTCAGTATTAAGCGGGGGAGAATTAGATCGCGATGGGAAAAAATTCGGT
TAAGGCCAGGGGGAAAGAAAAAATATAAATTAAAACATATAGTATGGGCAAGCAGGGAGCTAGAACGATT
CGCAGTTAATCCTGGCCTGTTAGAAACATCAGAAGGCTGTAGACAAATACTGGGACAGCTACAACCATCC
CTTCAGACAGGATCAGAAGAACTTAGATCATTATATAATACAGTAGCAACCCTCTATTGTGTGCATCAAA
GGATAGAGATAAAAGACACCAAGGAAGCTTTAGACAAGATAGAGGAAGAGCAAAACAAAAGTAAGACCAC
CGCACAGCAAGCGGCCGCTGATCTTCAGACCTGGAGGAGGAGATATGAGGGACAATTGGAGAAGTGAATT
ATATAAATATAAAGTAGTAAAAATTGAACCATTAGGAGTAGCACCCACCAAGGCAAAGAGAAGAGTGGTG
CAGAGAGAAAAAAGAGCAGTGGGAATAGGAGCTTTGTTCCTTGGGTTCTTGGGAGCAGCAGGAAGCACTA
TGGGCGCAGCGTCAATGACGCTGACGGTACAGGCCAGACAATTATTGTCTGGTATAGTGCAGCAGCAGAA
CAATTTGCTGAGGGCTATTGAGGCGCAACAGCATCTGTTGCAACTCACAGTCTGGGGCATCAAGCAGCTC
CAGGCAAGAATCCTGGCTGTGGAAAGATACCTAAAGGATCAACAGCTCCTGGGGATTTGGGGTTGCTCTG
GAAAACTCATTTGCACCACTGCTGTGCCTTGGAATGCTAGTTGGAGTAATAAATCTCTGGAACAGATTTG
GAATCACACGACCTGGATGGAGTGGGACAGAGAAATTAACAATTACACAAGCTTAATACACTCCTTAATT
GAAGAATCGCAAAACCAGCAAGAAAAGAATGAACAAGAATTATTGGAATTAGATAAATGGGCAAGTTTGT
GGAATTGGTTTAACATAACAAATTGGCTGTGGTATATAAAATTATTCATAATGATAGTAGGAGGCTTGGT
AGGTTTAAGAATAGTTTTTGCTGTACTTTCTATAGTGAATAGAGTTAGGCAGGGATATTCACCATTATCG
TTTCAGACCCACCTCCCAACCCCGAGGGGACCCAGAGAGGGCCTATTTCCCATGATTCCTTCATATTTGC
ATATACGATACAAGGCTGTTAGAGAGATAATTAGAATTAATTTGACTGTAAACACAAAGATATTAGTACA
AAATACGTGACGTAGAAAGTAATAATTTCTTGGGTAGTTTGCAGTTTTAAAATTATGTTTTAAAATGGAC
TATCATATGCTTACCGTAACTTGAAAGTATTTCGATTTCTTGGCTTTATATATCTTGTGGAAAGGACGAA
ACACCGACGAGGCCCGCCGAGAGAAGTTTTAGAGCTAGAAATAGCAAGTTAAAATAAGGCTAGTCCGTTA
TCAACTTGAAAAAGTGGCACCGAGTCGGTGCTTTTTTGAATTCTAGATCTTGAGACAAATGGCAGTATTC
ATCCACAATTTTAAAAGAAAAGGGGGGATTGGGGGGTACAGTGCAGGGGAAAGAATAGTAGACATAATAG
CAACAGACATACAAACTAAAGAATTACAAAAACAAATTACAAAAATTCAAAATTTTCGGGTTTATTACAG
GGACAGCAGAGATCCACTTTGGCGCCGGCTCGAGTGGCTCCGGTGCCCGTCAGTGGGCAGAGCGCACATC
GCCCACAGTCCCCGAGAAGTTGGGGGGAGGGGTCGGCAATTGAACCGGTGCCTAGAGAAGGTGGCGCGGG
GTAAACTGGGAAAGTGATGTCGTGTACTGGCTCCGCCTTTTTCCCGAGGGTGGGGGAGAACCGTATATAA
GTGCAGTAGTCGCCGTGAACGTTCTTTTTCGCAACGGGTTTGCCGCCAGAACACAGGTGTCGTGACGCGG
GATCCGCCACCATGGATTACAAAGACGATGACGATAAGATGGCCCCAAAGAAGAAGCGGAAGGTCGGTAT
CCACGGAGTCCCAGCAGCCGACAAGAAGTACAGCATCGGCCTGGACATCGGCACCAACTCTGTGGGCTGG
GCCGTGATCACCGACGAGTACAAGGTGCCCAGCAAGAAATTCAAGGTGCTGGGCAACACCGACCGGCACA
GCATCAAGAAGAACCTGATCGGAGCCCTGCTGTTCGACAGCGGCGAAACAGCCGAGGCCACCCGGCTGAA
GAGAACCGCCAGAAGAAGATACACCAGACGGAAGAACCGGATCTGCTATCTGCAAGAGATCTTCAGCAAC
GAGATGGCCAAGGTGGACGACAGCTTCTTCCACAGACTGGAAGAGTCCTTCCTGGTGGAAGAGGATAAGA
AGCACGAGCGGCACCCCATCTTCGGCAACATCGTGGACGAGGTGGCCTACCACGAGAAGTACCCCACCAT
CTACCACCTGAGAAAGAAACTGGTGGACAGCACCGACAAGGCCGACCTGCGGCTGATCTATCTGGCCCTG
GCCCACATGATCAAGTTCCGGGGCCACTTCCTGATCGAGGGCGACCTGAACCCCGACAACAGCGACGTGG
ACAAGCTGTTCATCCAGCTGGTGCAGACCTACAACCAGCTGTTCGAGGAAAACCCCATCAACGCCAGCGG
CGTGGACGCCAAGGCCATCCTGTCTGCCAGACTGAGCAAGAGCAGACGGCTGGAAAATCTGATCGCCCAG
CTGCCCGGCGAGAAGAAGAATGGCCTGTTCGGAAACCTGATTGCCCTGAGCCTGGGCCTGACCCCCAACT
TCAAGAGCAACTTCGACCTGGCCGAGGATGCCAAACTGCAGCTGAGCAAGGACACCTACGACGACGACCT
GGACAACCTGCTGGCCCAGATCGGCGACCAGTACGCCGACCTGTTTCTGGCCGCCAAGAACCTGTCCGAC
GCCATCCTGCTGAGCGACATCCTGAGAGTGAACACCGAGATCACCAAGGCCCCCCTGAGCGCCTCTATGA
TCAAGAGATACGACGAGCACCACCAGGACCTGACCCTGCTGAAAGCTCTCGTGCGGCAGCAGCTGCCTGA
GAAGTACAAAGAGATTTTCTTCGACCAGAGCAAGAACGGCTACGCCGGCTACATTGACGGCGGAGCCAGC
CAGGAAGAGTTCTACAAGTTCATCAAGCCCATCCTGGAAAAGATGGACGGCACCGAGGAACTGCTCGTGA
AGCTGAACAGAGAGGACCTGCTGCGGAAGCAGCGGACCTTCGACAACGGCAGCATCCCCCACCAGATCCA
CCTGGGAGAGCTGCACGCCATTCTGCGGCGGCAGGAAGATTTTTACCCATTCCTGAAGGACAACCGGGAA
AAGATCGAGAAGATCCTGACCTTCCGCATCCCCTACTACGTGGGCCCTCTGGCCAGGGGAAACAGCAGAT
TCGCCTGGATGACCAGAAAGAGCGAGGAAACCATCACCCCCTGGAACTTCGAGGAAGTGGTGGACAAGGG
CGCTTCCGCCCAGAGCTTCATCGAGCGGATGACCAACTTCGATAAGAACCTGCCCAACGAGAAGGTGCTG
CCCAAGCACAGCCTGCTGTACGAGTACTTCACCGTGTATAACGAGCTGACCAAAGTGAAATACGTGACCG
AGGGAATGAGAAAGCCCGCCTTCCTGAGCGGCGAGCAGAAAAAGGCCATCGTGGACCTGCTGTTCAAGAC
CAACCGGAAAGTGACCGTGAAGCAGCTGAAAGAGGACTACTTCAAGAAAATCGAGTGCTTCGACTCCGTG
GAAATCTCCGGCGTGGAAGATCGGTTCAACGCCTCCCTGGGCACATACCACGATCTGCTGAAAATTATCA
AGGACAAGGACTTCCTGGACAATGAGGAAAACGAGGACATTCTGGAAGATATCGTGCTGACCCTGACACT
GTTTGAGGACAGAGAGATGATCGAGGAACGGCTGAAAACCTATGCCCACCTGTTCGACGACAAAGTGATG
AAGCAGCTGAAGCGGCGGAGATACACCGGCTGGGGCAGGCTGAGCCGGAAGCTGATCAACGGCATCCGGG
ACAAGCAGTCCGGCAAGACAATCCTGGATTTCCTGAAGTCCGACGGCTTCGCCAACAGAAACTTCATGCA
GCTGATCCACGACGACAGCCTGACCTTTAAAGAGGACATCCAGAAAGCCCAGGTGTCCGGCCAGGGCGAT
AGCCTGCACGAGCACATTGCCAATCTGGCCGGCAGCCCCGCCATTAAGAAGGGCATCCTGCAGACAGTGA
AGGTGGTGGACGAGCTCGTGAAAGTGATGGGCCGGCACAAGCCCGAGAACATCGTGATCGAAATGGCCAG
AGAGAACCAGACCACCCAGAAGGGACAGAAGAACAGCCGCGAGAGAATGAAGCGGATCGAAGAGGGCATC
AAAGAGCTGGGCAGCCAGATCCTGAAAGAACACCCCGTGGAAAACACCCAGCTGCAGAACGAGAAGCTGT
ACCTGTACTACCTGCAGAATGGGCGGGATATGTACGTGGACCAGGAACTGGACATCAACCGGCTGTCCGA
CTACGATGTGGACCATATCGTGCCTCAGAGCTTTCTGAAGGACGACTCCATCGACAACAAGGTGCTGACC
AGAAGCGACAAGAACCGGGGCAAGAGCGACAACGTGCCCTCCGAAGAGGTCGTGAAGAAGATGAAGAACT
ACTGGCGGCAGCTGCTGAACGCCAAGCTGATTACCCAGAGAAAGTTCGACAATCTGACCAAGGCCGAGAG
AGGCGGCCTGAGCGAACTGGATAAGGCCGGCTTCATCAAGAGACAGCTGGTGGAAACCCGGCAGATCACA
AAGCACGTGGCACAGATCCTGGACTCCCGGATGAACACTAAGTACGACGAGAATGACAAGCTGATCCGGG
AAGTGAAAGTGATCACCCTGAAGTCCAAGCTGGTGTCCGATTTCCGGAAGGATTTCCAGTTTTACAAAGT
GCGCGAGATCAACAACTACCACCACGCCCACGACGCCTACCTGAACGCCGTCGTGGGAACCGCCCTGATC
AAAAAGTACCCTAAGCTGGAAAGCGAGTTCGTGTACGGCGACTACAAGGTGTACGACGTGCGGAAGATGA
TCGCCAAGAGCGAGCAGGAAATCGGCAAGGCTACCGCCAAGTACTTCTTCTACAGCAACATCATGAACTT
TTTCAAGACCGAGATTACCCTGGCCAACGGCGAGATCCGGAAGCGGCCTCTGATCGAGACAAACGGCGAA
ACCGGGGAGATCGTGTGGGATAAGGGCCGGGATTTTGCCACCGTGCGGAAAGTGCTGAGCATGCCCCAAG
TGAATATCGTGAAAAAGACCGAGGTGCAGACAGGCGGCTTCAGCAAAGAGTCTATCCTGCCCAAGAGGAA
CAGCGATAAGCTGATCGCCAGAAAGAAGGACTGGGACCCTAAGAAGTACGGCGGCTTCGACAGCCCCACC
GTGGCCTATTCTGTGCTGGTGGTGGCCAAAGTGGAAAAGGGCAAGTCCAAGAAACTGAAGAGTGTGAAAG
AGCTGCTGGGGATCACCATCATGGAAAGAAGCAGCTTCGAGAAGAATCCCATCGACTTTCTGGAAGCCAA
GGGCTACAAAGAAGTGAAAAAGGACCTGATCATCAAGCTGCCTAAGTACTCCCTGTTCGAGCTGGAAAAC
GGCCGGAAGAGAATGCTGGCCTCTGCCGGCGAACTGCAGAAGGGAAACGAACTGGCCCTGCCCTCCAAAT
ATGTGAACTTCCTGTACCTGGCCAGCCACTATGAGAAGCTGAAGGGCTCCCCCGAGGATAATGAGCAGAA
ACAGCTGTTTGTGGAACAGCACAAGCACTACCTGGACGAGATCATCGAGCAGATCAGCGAGTTCTCCAAG
AGAGTGATCCTGGCCGACGCTAATCTGGACAAAGTGCTGTCCGCCTACAACAAGCACCGGGATAAGCCCA
TCAGAGAGCAGGCCGAGAATATCATCCACCTGTTTACCCTGACCAATCTGGGAGCCCCTGCCGCCTTCAA
GTACTTTGACACCACCATCGACCGGAAGAGGTACACCAGCACCAAAGAGGTGCTGGACGCCACCCTGATC
CACCAGAGCATCACCGGCCTGTACGAGACACGGATCGACCTGTCTCAGCTGGGAGGCGACAAGCGTCCTG
CTGCTACTAAGAAAGCTGGTCAAGCTAAGAAAAAGAAAGCTAGCGGCAGCGGCGCCACCAACTTCAGCCT
GCTGAAGCAGGCCGGCGACGTGGAGGAGAACCCCGGCCCCATGGTGTCTAAGGGCGAAGAGCTGTTCACC
GGGGTGGTGCCCATCCTGGTCGAGCTGGACGGCGACGTAAACGGCCACAAGTTCAGCGTGTCCGGCGAGG
GCGAGGGCGATGCCACCTACGGCAAGCTGACCCTGAAGTTCATCTGCACCACCGGCAAGCTGCCCGTGCC
CTGGCCCACCCTCGTGACCACCCTGACCTACGGCGTGCAGTGCTTCAGCCGCTACCCCGACCACATGAAG
CAGCACGACTTCTTCAAGTCCGCCATGCCCGAAGGCTACGTCCAGGAGCGCACCATCTTCTTCAAGGACG
ACGGCAACTACAAGACCCGCGCCGAGGTGAAGTTCGAGGGCGACACCCTGGTGAACCGCATCGAGCTGAA
GGGCATCGACTTCAAGGAGGACGGCAACATCCTGGGGCACAAGCTGGAGTACAACTACAACAGCCACAAC
GTCTATATCATGGCCGACAAGCAGAAGAACGGCATCAAGGTGAACTTCAAGATCCGCCACAACATCGAGG
ACGGCAGCGTGCAGCTCGCCGACCACTACCAGCAGAACACCCCCATCGGCGACGGCCCCGTGCTGCTGCC
CGACAACCACTACCTGAGCACCCAGTCCGCCCTGAGCAAAGACCCCAACGAGAAGCGCGATCACATGGTC
CTGCTGGAGTTCGTGACCGCCGCCGGGATCACTCTCGGCATGGACGAGCTGTACAAGTAAACGCGTTAAG
TCGACAATCAACCTCTGGATTACAAAATTTGTGAAAGATTGACTGGTATTCTTAACTATGTTGCTCCTTT
TACGCTATGTGGATACGCTGCTTTAATGCCTTTGTATCATGCTATTGCTTCCCGTATGGCTTTCATTTTC
TCCTCCTTGTATAAATCCTGGTTGCTGTCTCTTTATGAGGAGTTGTGGCCCGTTGTCAGGCAACGTGGCG
TGGTGTGCACTGTGTTTGCTGACGCAACCCCCACTGGTTGGGGCATTGCCACCACCTGTCAGCTCCTTTC
CGGGACTTTCGCTTTCCCCCTCCCTATTGCCACGGCGGAACTCATCGCCGCCTGCCTTGCCCGCTGCTGG
ACAGGGGCTCGGCTGTTGGGCACTGACAATTCCGTGGTGTTGTCGGGGAAATCATCGTCCTTTCCTTGGC
TGCTCGCCTGTGTTGCCACCTGGATTCTGCGCGGGACGTCCTTCTGCTACGTCCCTTCGGCCCTCAATCC
AGCGGACCTTCCTTCCCGCGGCCTGCTGCCGGCTCTGCGGCCTCTTCCGCGTCTTCGCCTTCGCCCTCAG
ACGAGTCGGATCTCCCTTTGGGCCGCCTCCCCGCGTCGACTTTAAGACCAATGACTTACAAGGCAGCTGT
AGATCTTAGCCACTTTTTAAAAGAAAAGGGGGGACTGGAAGGGCTAATTCACTCCCAACGAAGACAAGAT
CTGCTTTTTGCTTGTACTGGGTCTCTCTGGTTAGACCAGATCTGAGCCTGGGAGCTCTCTGGCTAACTAG
GGAACCCACTGCTTAAGCCTCAATAAAGCTTGCCTTGAGTGCTTCAAGTAGTGTGTGCCCGTCTGTTGTG
TGACTCTGGTAACTAGAGATCCCTCAGACCCTTTTAGTCAGTGTGGAAAATCTCTAGCAGTACGTATAGT
AGTTCATGTCATCTTATTATTCAGTATTTATAACTTGCAAAGAAATGAATATCAGAGAGTGAGAGGAACT
TGTTTATTGCAGCTTATAATGGTTACAAATAAAGCAATAGCATCACAAATTTCACAAATAAAGCATTTTT
TTCACTGCATTCTAGTTGTGGTTTGTCCAAACTCATCAATGTATCTTATCATGTCTGGCTCTAGCTATCC
CGCCCCTAACTCCGCCCATCCCGCCCCTAACTCCGCCCAGTTCCGCCCATTCTCCGCCCCATGGCTGACT
AATTTTTTTTATTTATGCAGAGGCCGAGGCCGCCTCGGCCTCTGAGCTATTCCAGAAGTAGTGAGGAGGC
TTTTTTGGAGGCCTAGGGACGTACCCAATTCGCCCTATAGTGAGTCGTATTACGCGCGCTCACTGGCCGT
CGTTTTACAACGTCGTGACTGGGAAAACCCTGGCGTTACCCAACTTAATCGCCTTGCAGCACATCCCCCT
TTCGCCAGCTGGCGTAATAGCGAAGAGGCCCGCACCGATCGCCCTTCCCAACAGTTGCGCAGCCTGAATG
GCGAATGGG
[124 nt withheld, positions 9040-9163]
C
[91 nt withheld, positions 9165-9255]
A
[49 nt withheld, positions 9257-9305]
CCTTTGACGTTGGAGTCCACGTTCTTT
[37 nt withheld, positions 9333-9369]
ACCCTATCTCGGTCTATTCTTTTGATTTATAAGGGATTTTGCCGATTTCGGCCTATTGGTTAAAAAATGA
GCTGATTTAACAAAAATTTAACGCGAATTTTAACAAAATATTAACGCTTACAATTTAGGTGGCACTTTTC
GGGGAAATGTGCGCGGAACCCCTATTTGTTTATTTTTCTAAATACATTCAAATATGTATCCGCTCATGAG
ACAATAACCCTGATAAATGCTTCAATAATATTGAAAAAGGAAGAGTATGAGTATTCAACATTTCCGTGTC
GCCCTTATTCCCTTTTTTGCGGCATTTTGCCTTCCTGTTTTTGCTCACCCAGAAACGCTGGTGAAAGTAA
AAGATGCTGAAGATCAGTTGGGTGCACGAGTGGGTTACATCGAACTGGATCTCAACAGCGGTAAGATCCT
TGAGAGTTTTCGCCCCGAAGAACGTTTTCCAATGATGAGCACTTTTAAAGTTCTGCTATGTGGCGCGGTA
TTATCCCGTATTGACGCCGGGCAAGAGCAACTCGGTCGCCGCATACACTATTCTCAGAATGACTTGGTTG
AGTACTCACCAGTCACAGAAAAGCATCTTACGGATGGCATGACAGTAAGAGAATTATGCAGTGCTGCCAT
AACCATGAGTGATAACACTGCGGCCAACTTACTTCTGACAACGATCGGAGGACCGAAGGAGCTAACCGCT
TTTTTGCACAACATGGGGGATCATGTAACTCGCCTTGATCGTTGGGAACCGGAGCTGAATGAAGCCATAC
CAAACGACGAGCGTGACACCACGATGCCTGTAGCAATGGCAACAACGTTGCGCAAACTATTAACTGGCGA
ACTACTTACTCTAGCTTCCCGGCAACAATTAATAGACTGGATGGAGGCGGATAAAGTTGCAGGACCACTT
CTGCGCTCGGCCCTTCCGGCTGGCTGGTTTATTGCTGATAAATCTGGAGCCGGTGAGCGTGGGTCTCGCG
GTATCATTGCAGCACTGGGGCCAGATGGTAAGCCCTCCCGTATCGTAGTTATCTACACGACGGGGAGTCA
GGCAACTATGGATGAACGAAATAGACAGATCGCTGAGATAGGTGCCTCACTGATTAAGCATTGGTAACTG
TCAGACCAAGTTTACTCATATATACTTTAGATTGATTTAAAACTTCATTTTTAATTTAAAAGGATCTAGG
TGAAGATCCTTTTTGATAATCTCATGACCAAAATCCCTTAACGTGAGTTTTCGTTCCACTGAGCGTCAGA
CCCCGTAGAAAAGATCAAAGGATCTTCTTGAGATCCTTTTTTTCTGCGCGTAATCTGCTGCTTGCAAACA
AAAAAACCACCGCTACCAGCGGTGGTTTGTTTGCCGGATCAAGAGCTACCAACTCTTTTTCCGAAGGTAA
CTGGCTTCAGCAGAGCGCAGATACCAAATACTGTTCTTCTAGTGTAGCCGTAGTTAGGCCACCACTTCAA
GAACTCTGTAGCACCGCCTACATACCTCGCTCTGCTAATCCTGTTACCAGTGGCTGCTGCCAGTGGCGAT
AAGTCGTGTCTTACCGGGTTGGACTCAAGACGATAGTTACCGGATAAGGCGCAGCGGTCGGGCTGAACGG
GGGGTTCGTGCACACAGCCCAGCTTGGAGCGAACGACCTACACCGAACTGAGATACCTACAGCGTGAGCT
ATGAGAAAGCGCCACGCTTCCCGAAGGGAGAAAGGCGGACAGGTATCCGGTAAGCGGCAGGGTCGGAACA
GGAGAGCGCACGAGGGAGCTTCCAGGGGGAAACGCCTGGTATCTTTATAGTCCTGTCGGGTTTCGCCACC
TCTGACTTGAGCGTCGATTTTTGTGATGCTCGTCAGGGGGGCGGAGCCTATGGAAAAACGCCAGCAACGC
GGCCTTTTTACGGTTCCTGGCCTTTTGCTGGCCTTTTGCTCACATGTTCTTTCCTGCGTTATCCCCTGAT
TCTGTGGATAACCGTATTACCGCCTTTGAGTGAGCTGATACCGCTCGCCGCAGCCGAACGACCGAGCGCA
GCGAGTCAGTGAGCGAGGAAGCGGAAGAGCGCCCAATACGCAAACCGCCTCTCCCCGCGCGTTGGCCGAT
TCATTAATGCAGCTGGCACGACAGGTTTCCCGACTGGAAAGCGGGCAGTGAGCGCAACGCAATTAATGTG
AGTTAGCTCACTCATTAGGCACCCCAGGCTTTACACTTTATGCTTCCGGCTCGTATGTTGTGTGGAATTG
TGAGCGGATAACAATTTCACACAGGAAACAGCTATGACCATGATTACGCCAAGCGCGCAATTAACCCTCA
CTAAAGGGAACAAAAGCTGGAGCTGCAAGC
Features (pLannotate 1.2.2; 29 found; start..end, strand, type, name):
      5..231     +  promoter       RSV promoter: Rous sarcoma virus enhancer/promoter
    232..412     +  LTR            5' LTR (truncated): truncated 5' long terminal repeat (LTR) from HIV-1
    459..584     +  misc_feature   HIV-1 Ψ: packaging signal of human immunodeficiency virus type 1
    568..931     +  CDS            HIV-1 gag (fragment): gag protein from human immunodeficiency virus 1; gag
   1077..1310    +  misc_feature   RRE: The Rev response element (RRE) of HIV-1 allows for Rev-dependent mRNA export from the nucleus to the cytoplasm.
   1687..1713    +  CDS            Rev (fragment): human immunodeficiency virus 1 (HIV-1) Rev protein; rev; enhances nuclear export of unspliced and incompletely spliced viral mRNAs
   1717..1957    +  promoter       U6 promoter: RNA polymerase III promoter for human U6 snRNA
   1986..2061    +  misc_RNA       gRNA scaffold: guide RNA scaffold for the Streptococcus pyogenes CRISPR/Cas9 system
   2109..2226    +  misc_feature   cPPT/CTS: central polypurine tract and central termination sequence of HIV-1
   2295..2506    +  promoter       EF-1α core promoter: core promoter for human elongation factor EF-1α
   2610..4211    +  CDS            Cas9(N): N-terminal portion of Streptococcus pyogenes Cas9 (Zetsche et al., 2015)
   4212..6710    +  CDS            Cas9(C): C-terminal portion of Streptococcus pyogenes Cas9 (Zetsche et al., 2015)
   6831..7547    +  CDS            EGFP: EGFP is a basic (constitutively fluorescent) green fluorescent protein published in 1996, derived from Aequorea victoria. It is reported to be a rapidly-maturing weak dimer with moderate acid sensitivity.
   7566..8154    +  misc_feature   WPRE: woodchuck hepatitis virus posttranscriptional regulatory element
   8205..8224    +  misc_feature   cPPT/CTS (fragment): central polypurine tract and central termination sequence of HIV-1
   8226..8459    +  LTR            3' LTR (ΔU3): self-inactivating 3' long terminal repeat (LTR) from HIV-1
   8537..8658    +  polyA_signal   SV40 poly(A) signal: SV40 polyadenylation signal
   8698..8833    +  rep_origin     SV40 ori: SV40 origin of replication
   8854..8872    -  promoter       T7 promoter: promoter for bacteriophage T7 RNA polymerase
   8880..9035    +  CDS            lacZα (fragment): LacZα fragment of β-galactosidase; lacZ fragment
   9040..9468    +  rep_origin     f1 ori (sequence partly withheld): f1 bacteriophage origin of replication; arrow indicates direction of (+) strand synthesis
   9521..9625    +  promoter       AmpR promoter: bla
   9626..10486   +  CDS            AmpR: β-lactamase; bla; confers resistance to ampicillin, carbenicillin, and related antibiotics
  10657..11245   +  rep_origin     ori: high-copy-number ColE1/pMB1/pBR322/pUC origin of replication
  11428..11520   +  CDS            lacI (fragment): lac repressor; lacI; The lac repressor binds to the lac operator to inhibit transcription in E. coli. This inhibition can be relieved by adding lactose or isopropyl-β-D-thiogalactopyranoside (IPTG).
  11533..11554   +  protein_bind   CAP binding site: CAP binding activates transcription in the presence of cAMP. E. coli catabolite activator protein
  11569..11599   +  promoter       lac promoter: promoter for the E. coli lac operon
  11603..11625   +  protein_bind   lac operator (fragment): The lac repressor binds to the lac operator to inhibit transcription in E. coli. This inhibition can be relieved by adding lactose or isopropyl-β-D-thiogalactopyranoside (IPTG). lac repressor encoded by lacI
  11668..11686   +  promoter       T3 promoter: promoter for bacteriophage T3 RNA polymerase
