>Addgene plasmid #186673 | Cas9_YTHDF2_sgRNA | depositor full sequence | sequence record 369163 | Author Sequence
TTAATGTAGTCTTATGCAATACTCTTGTAGTCTTGCAACATGGTAACGATGAGTTAGCAACATGCCTTAC
AAGGAGAGAAAAAGCACCGTGCATGCCGATTGGTGGAAGTAAGGTGGTACGATCGTGCCTTATTAGGAAG
GCAACAGACGGGTCTGACATGGATTGGACGAACCACTGAATTGCCGCATTGCAGAGATATTGTATTTAAG
TGCCTAGCTCGATACATAAACGGGTCTCTCTGGTTAGACCAGATCTGAGCCTGGGAGCTCTCTGGCTAAC
TAGGGAACCCACTGCTTAAGCCTCAATAAAGCTTGCCTTGAGTGCTTCAAGTAGTGTGTGCCCGTCTGTT
GTGTGACTCTGGTAACTAGAGATCCCTCAGACCCTTTTAGTCAGTGTGGAAAATCTCTAGCAGTGGCGCC
CGAACAGGGACTTGAAAGCGAAAGGGAAACCAGAGGAGCTCTCTCGACGCAGGACTCGGCTTGCTGAAGC
GCGCACGGCAAGAGGCGAGGGGCGGCGACTGGTGAGTACGCCAAAAATTTTGACTAGCGGAGGCTAGAAG
GAGAGAGATGGGTGCGAGAGCGTCAGTATTAAGCGGGGGAGAATTAGATCGCGATGGGAAAAAATTCGGT
TAAGGCCAGGGGGAAAGAAAAAATATAAATTAAAACATATAGTATGGGCAAGCAGGGAGCTAGAACGATT
CGCAGTTAATCCTGGCCTGTTAGAAACATCAGAAGGCTGTAGACAAATACTGGGACAGCTACAACCATCC
CTTCAGACAGGATCAGAAGAACTTAGATCATTATATAATACAGTAGCAACCCTCTATTGTGTGCATCAAA
GGATAGAGATAAAAGACACCAAGGAAGCTTTAGACAAGATAGAGGAAGAGCAAAACAAAAGTAAGACCAC
CGCACAGCAAGCGGCCGCTGATCTTCAGACCTGGAGGAGGAGATATGAGGGACAATTGGAGAAGTGAATT
ATATAAATATAAAGTAGTAAAAATTGAACCATTAGGAGTAGCACCCACCAAGGCAAAGAGAAGAGTGGTG
CAGAGAGAAAAAAGAGCAGTGGGAATAGGAGCTTTGTTCCTTGGGTTCTTGGGAGCAGCAGGAAGCACTA
TGGGCGCAGCGTCAATGACGCTGACGGTACAGGCCAGACAATTATTGTCTGGTATAGTGCAGCAGCAGAA
CAATTTGCTGAGGGCTATTGAGGCGCAACAGCATCTGTTGCAACTCACAGTCTGGGGCATCAAGCAGCTC
CAGGCAAGAATCCTGGCTGTGGAAAGATACCTAAAGGATCAACAGCTCCTGGGGATTTGGGGTTGCTCTG
GAAAACTCATTTGCACCACTGCTGTGCCTTGGAATGCTAGTTGGAGTAATAAATCTCTGGAACAGATTTG
GAATCACACGACCTGGATGGAGTGGGACAGAGAAATTAACAATTACACAAGCTTAATACACTCCTTAATT
GAAGAATCGCAAAACCAGCAAGAAAAGAATGAACAAGAATTATTGGAATTAGATAAATGGGCAAGTTTGT
GGAATTGGTTTAACATAACAAATTGGCTGTGGTATATAAAATTATTCATAATGATAGTAGGAGGCTTGGT
AGGTTTAAGAATAGTTTTTGCTGTACTTTCTATAGTGAATAGAGTTAGGCAGGGATATTCACCATTATCG
TTTCAGACCCACCTCCCAACCCCGAGGGGACCCAGAGAGGGCCTATTTCCCATGATTCCTTCATATTTGC
ATATACGATACAAGGCTGTTAGAGAGATAATTAGAATTAATTTGACTGTAAACACAAAGATATTAGTACA
AAATACGTGACGTAGAAAGTAATAATTTCTTGGGTAGTTTGCAGTTTTAAAATTATGTTTTAAAATGGAC
TATCATATGCTTACCGTAACTTGAAAGTATTTCGATTTCTTGGCTTTATATATCTTGTGGAAAGGACGAA
ACACCGACGAGGCCCGCCGAGAGAAGTTTTAGAGCTAGAAATAGCAAGTTAAAATAAGGCTAGTCCGTTA
TCAACTTGAAAAAGTGGCACCGAGTCGGTGCTTTTTTGAATTCTAGATCTTGAGACAAATGGCAGTATTC
ATCCACAATTTTAAAAGAAAAGGGGGGATTGGGGGGTACAGTGCAGGGGAAAGAATAGTAGACATAATAG
CAACAGACATACAAACTAAAGAATTACAAAAACAAATTACAAAAATTCAAAATTTTCGGGTTTATTACAG
GGACAGCAGAGATCCACTTTGGCGCCGGCTCGAGTGGCTCCGGTGCCCGTCAGTGGGCAGAGCGCACATC
GCCCACAGTCCCCGAGAAGTTGGGGGGAGGGGTCGGCAATTGAACCGGTGCCTAGAGAAGGTGGCGCGGG
GTAAACTGGGAAAGTGATGTCGTGTACTGGCTCCGCCTTTTTCCCGAGGGTGGGGGAGAACCGTATATAA
GTGCAGTAGTCGCCGTGAACGTTCTTTTTCGCAACGGGTTTGCCGCCAGAACACAGGTGTCGTGACGCGG
GATCCGCCACCATGGATTACAAAGACGATGACGATAAGATGGCCCCAAAGAAGAAGCGGAAGGTCGGTAT
CCACGGAGTCCCAGCAGCCGACAAGAAGTACAGCATCGGCCTGGACATCGGCACCAACTCTGTGGGCTGG
GCCGTGATCACCGACGAGTACAAGGTGCCCAGCAAGAAATTCAAGGTGCTGGGCAACACCGACCGGCACA
GCATCAAGAAGAACCTGATCGGAGCCCTGCTGTTCGACAGCGGCGAAACAGCCGAGGCCACCCGGCTGAA
GAGAACCGCCAGAAGAAGATACACCAGACGGAAGAACCGGATCTGCTATCTGCAAGAGATCTTCAGCAAC
GAGATGGCCAAGGTGGACGACAGCTTCTTCCACAGACTGGAAGAGTCCTTCCTGGTGGAAGAGGATAAGA
AGCACGAGCGGCACCCCATCTTCGGCAACATCGTGGACGAGGTGGCCTACCACGAGAAGTACCCCACCAT
CTACCACCTGAGAAAGAAACTGGTGGACAGCACCGACAAGGCCGACCTGCGGCTGATCTATCTGGCCCTG
GCCCACATGATCAAGTTCCGGGGCCACTTCCTGATCGAGGGCGACCTGAACCCCGACAACAGCGACGTGG
ACAAGCTGTTCATCCAGCTGGTGCAGACCTACAACCAGCTGTTCGAGGAAAACCCCATCAACGCCAGCGG
CGTGGACGCCAAGGCCATCCTGTCTGCCAGACTGAGCAAGAGCAGACGGCTGGAAAATCTGATCGCCCAG
CTGCCCGGCGAGAAGAAGAATGGCCTGTTCGGCAACCTGATTGCCCTGAGCCTGGGCCTGACCCCCAACT
TCAAGAGCAACTTCGACCTGGCCGAGGATGCCAAACTGCAGCTGAGCAAGGACACCTACGACGACGACCT
GGACAACCTGCTGGCCCAGATCGGCGACCAGTACGCCGACCTGTTTCTGGCCGCCAAGAACCTGTCCGAC
GCCATCCTGCTGAGCGACATCCTGAGAGTGAACACCGAGATCACCAAGGCCCCCCTGAGCGCCTCTATGA
TCAAGAGATACGACGAGCACCACCAGGACCTGACCCTGCTGAAAGCTCTCGTGCGGCAGCAGCTGCCTGA
GAAGTACAAAGAGATTTTCTTCGACCAGAGCAAGAACGGCTACGCCGGCTACATTGACGGCGGAGCCAGC
CAGGAAGAGTTCTACAAGTTCATCAAGCCCATCCTGGAAAAGATGGACGGCACCGAGGAACTGCTCGTGA
AGCTGAACAGAGAGGACCTGCTGCGGAAGCAGCGGACCTTCGACAACGGCAGCATCCCCCACCAGATCCA
CCTGGGAGAGCTGCACGCCATTCTGCGGCGGCAGGAAGATTTTTACCCATTCCTGAAGGACAACCGGGAA
AAGATCGAGAAGATCCTGACCTTCCGCATCCCCTACTACGTGGGCCCTCTGGCCAGGGGAAACAGCAGAT
TCGCCTGGATGACCAGAAAGAGCGAGGAAACCATCACCCCCTGGAACTTCGAGGAAGTGGTGGACAAGGG
CGCTTCCGCCCAGAGCTTCATCGAGCGGATGACCAACTTCGATAAGAACCTGCCCAACGAGAAGGTGCTG
CCCAAGCACAGCCTGCTGTACGAGTACTTCACCGTGTATAACGAGCTGACCAAAGTGAAATACGTGACCG
AGGGAATGAGAAAGCCCGCCTTCCTGAGCGGCGAGCAGAAAAAGGCCATCGTGGACCTGCTGTTCAAGAC
CAACCGGAAAGTGACCGTGAAGCAGCTGAAAGAGGACTACTTCAAGAAAATCGAGTGCTTCGACTCCGTG
GAAATCTCCGGCGTGGAAGATCGGTTCAACGCCTCCCTGGGCACATACCACGATCTGCTGAAAATTATCA
AGGACAAGGACTTCCTGGACAATGAGGAAAACGAGGACATTCTGGAAGATATCGTGCTGACCCTGACACT
GTTTGAGGACAGAGAGATGATCGAGGAACGGCTGAAAACCTATGCCCACCTGTTCGACGACAAAGTGATG
AAGCAGCTGAAGCGGCGGAGATACACCGGCTGGGGCAGGCTGAGCCGGAAGCTGATCAACGGCATCCGGG
ACAAGCAGTCCGGCAAGACAATCCTGGATTTCCTGAAGTCCGACGGCTTCGCCAACAGAAACTTCATGCA
GCTGATCCACGACGACAGCCTGACCTTTAAAGAGGACATCCAGAAAGCCCAGGTGTCCGGCCAGGGCGAT
AGCCTGCACGAGCACATTGCCAATCTGGCCGGCAGCCCCGCCATTAAGAAGGGCATCCTGCAGACAGTGA
AGGTGGTGGACGAGCTCGTGAAAGTGATGGGCCGGCACAAGCCCGAGAACATCGTGATCGAAATGGCCAG
AGAGAACCAGACCACCCAGAAGGGACAGAAGAACAGCCGCGAGAGAATGAAGCGGATCGAAGAGGGCATC
AAAGAGCTGGGCAGCCAGATCCTGAAAGAACACCCCGTGGAAAACACCCAGCTGCAGAACGAGAAGCTGT
ACCTGTACTACCTGCAGAATGGGCGGGATATGTACGTGGACCAGGAACTGGACATCAACCGGCTGTCCGA
CTACGATGTGGACCATATCGTGCCTCAGAGCTTTCTGAAGGACGACTCCATCGACAACAAGGTGCTGACC
AGAAGCGACAAGAACCGGGGCAAGAGCGACAACGTGCCCTCCGAAGAGGTCGTGAAGAAGATGAAGAACT
ACTGGCGGCAGCTGCTGAACGCCAAGCTGATTACCCAGAGAAAGTTCGACAATCTGACCAAGGCCGAGAG
AGGCGGCCTGAGCGAACTGGATAAGGCCGGCTTCATCAAGAGACAGCTGGTGGAAACCCGGCAGATCACA
AAGCACGTGGCACAGATCCTGGACTCCCGGATGAACACTAAGTACGACGAGAATGACAAGCTGATCCGGG
AAGTGAAAGTGATCACCCTGAAGTCCAAGCTGGTGTCCGATTTCCGGAAGGATTTCCAGTTTTACAAAGT
GCGCGAGATCAACAACTACCACCACGCCCACGACGCCTACCTGAACGCCGTCGTGGGAACCGCCCTGATC
AAAAAGTACCCTAAGCTGGAAAGCGAGTTCGTGTACGGCGACTACAAGGTGTACGACGTGCGGAAGATGA
TCGCCAAGAGCGAGCAGGAAATCGGCAAGGCTACCGCCAAGTACTTCTTCTACAGCAACATCATGAACTT
TTTCAAGACCGAGATTACCCTGGCCAACGGCGAGATCCGGAAGCGGCCTCTGATCGAGACAAACGGCGAA
ACCGGGGAGATCGTGTGGGATAAGGGCCGGGATTTTGCCACCGTGCGGAAAGTGCTGAGCATGCCCCAAG
TGAATATCGTGAAAAAGACCGAGGTGCAGACAGGCGGCTTCAGCAAAGAGTCTATCCTGCCCAAGAGGAA
CAGCGATAAGCTGATCGCCAGAAAGAAGGACTGGGACCCTAAGAAGTACGGCGGCTTCGACAGCCCCACC
GTGGCCTATTCTGTGCTGGTGGTGGCCAAAGTGGAAAAGGGCAAGTCCAAGAAACTGAAGAGTGTGAAAG
AGCTGCTGGGGATCACCATCATGGAAAGAAGCAGCTTCGAGAAGAATCCCATCGACTTTCTGGAAGCCAA
GGGCTACAAAGAAGTGAAAAAGGACCTGATCATCAAGCTGCCTAAGTACTCCCTGTTCGAGCTGGAAAAC
GGCCGGAAGAGAATGCTGGCCTCTGCCGGCGAACTGCAGAAGGGAAACGAACTGGCCCTGCCCTCCAAAT
ATGTGAACTTCCTGTACCTGGCCAGCCACTATGAGAAGCTGAAGGGCTCCCCCGAGGATAATGAGCAGAA
ACAGCTGTTTGTGGAACAGCACAAGCACTACCTGGACGAGATCATCGAGCAGATCAGCGAGTTCTCCAAG
AGAGTGATCCTGGCCGACGCTAATCTGGACAAAGTGCTGTCCGCCTACAACAAGCACCGGGATAAGCCCA
TCAGAGAGCAGGCCGAGAATATCATCCACCTGTTTACCCTGACCAATCTGGGAGCCCCTGCCGCCTTCAA
GTACTTTGACACCACCATCGACCGGAAGAGGTACACCAGCACCAAAGAGGTGCTGGACGCCACCCTGATC
CACCAGAGCATCACCGGCCTGTACGAGACACGGATCGACCTGTCTCAGCTGGGAGGCGACAAGCGTCCTG
CTGCTACTAAGAAAGCTGGTCAAGCTAAGAAAAAGAAAGCTAGCGGCAGCGGCGCCACCAACTTCAGCCT
GCTGAAGCAGGCCGGCGACGTGGAGGAGAACCCCGGCCCCATGGTGTCTAAGGGCGAAGAGCTGTTCACC
GGGGTGGTGCCCATCCTGGTCGAGCTGGACGGCGACGTAAACGGCCACAAGTTCAGCGTGTCCGGCGAGG
GCGAGGGCGATGCCACCTACGGCAAGCTGACCCTGAAGTTCATCTGCACCACCGGCAAGCTGCCCGTGCC
CTGGCCCACCCTCGTGACCACCCTGACCTACGGCGTGCAGTGCTTCAGCCGCTACCCCGACCACATGAAG
CAGCACGACTTCTTCAAGTCCGCCATGCCCGAAGGCTACGTCCAGGAGCGCACCATCTTCTTCAAGGACG
ACGGCAACTACAAGACCCGCGCCGAGGTGAAGTTCGAGGGCGACACCCTGGTGAACCGCATCGAGCTGAA
GGGCATCGACTTCAAGGAGGACGGCAACATCCTGGGGCACAAGCTGGAGTACAACTACAACAGCCACAAC
GTCTATATCATGGCCGACAAGCAGAAGAACGGCATCAAGGTGAACTTCAAGATCCGCCACAACATCGAGG
ACGGCAGCGTGCAGCTCGCCGACCACTACCAGCAGAACACCCCCATCGGCGACGGCCCCGTGCTGCTGCC
CGACAACCACTACCTGAGCACCCAGTCCGCCCTGAGCAAAGACCCCAACGAGAAGCGCGATCACATGGTC
CTGCTGGAGTTCGTGACCGCCGCCGGGATCACTCTCGGCATGGACGAGCTGTACAAGTAAACGCGTTAAG
TCGACAATCAACCTCTGGATTACAAAATTTGTGAAAGATTGACTGGTATTCTTAACTATGTTGCTCCTTT
TACGCTATGTGGATACGCTGCTTTAATGCCTTTGTATCATGCTATTGCTTCCCGTATGGCTTTCATTTTC
TCCTCCTTGTATAAATCCTGGTTGCTGTCTCTTTATGAGGAGTTGTGGCCCGTTGTCAGGCAACGTGGCG
TGGTGTGCACTGTGTTTGCTGACGCAACCCCCACTGGTTGGGGCATTGCCACCACCTGTCAGCTCCTTTC
CGGGACTTTCGCTTTCCCCCTCCCTATTGCCACGGCGGAACTCATCGCCGCCTGCCTTGCCCGCTGCTGG
ACAGGGGCTCGGCTGTTGGGCACTGACAATTCCGTGGTGTTGTCGGGGAAATCATCGTCCTTTCCTTGGC
TGCTCGCCTGTGTTGCCACCTGGATTCTGCGCGGGACGTCCTTCTGCTACGTCCCTTCGGCCCTCAATCC
AGCGGACCTTCCTTCCCGCGGCCTGCTGCCGGCTCTGCGGCCTCTTCCGCGTCTTCGCCTTCGCCCTCAG
ACGAGTCGGATCTCCCTTTGGGCCGCCTCCCCGCGTCGACTTTAAGACCAATGACTTACAAGGCAGCTGT
AGATCTTAGCCACTTTTTAAAAGAAAAGGGGGGACTGGAAGGGCTAATTCACTCCCAACGAAGACAAGAT
CTGCTTTTTGCTTGTACTGGGTCTCTCTGGTTAGACCAGATCTGAGCCTGGGAGCTCTCTGGCTAACTAG
GGAACCCACTGCTTAAGCCTCAATAAAGCTTGCCTTGAGTGCTTCAAGTAGTGTGTGCCCGTCTGTTGTG
TGACTCTGGTAACTAGAGATCCCTCAGACCCTTTTAGTCAGTGTGGAAAATCTCTAGCAGTACGTATAGT
AGTTCATGTCATCTTATTATTCAGTATTTATAACTTGCAAAGAAATGAATATCAGAGAGTGAGAGGAACT
TGTTTATTGCAGCTTATAATGGTTACAAATAAAGCAATAGCATCACAAATTTCACAAATAAAGCATTTTT
TTCACTGCATTCTAGTTGTGGTTTGTCCAAACTCATCAATGTATCTTATCATGTCTGGCTCTAGCTATCC
CGCCCCTAACTCCGCCCATCCCGCCCCTAACTCCGCCCAGTTCCGCCCATTCTCCGCCCCATGGCTGACT
AATTTTTTTTATTTATGCAGAGGCCGAGGCCGCCTCGGCCTCTGAGCTATTCCAGAAGTAGTGAGGAGGC
TTTTTTGGAGGCCTAGGGACGTACCCAATTCGCCCTATAGTGAGTCGTATTACGCGCGCTCACTGGCCGT
CGTTTTACAACGTCGTGACTGGGAAAACCCTGGCGTTACCCAACTTAATCGCCTTGCAGCACATCCCCCT
TTCGCCAGCTGGCGTAATAGCGAAGAGGCCCGCACCGATCGCCCTTCCCAACAGTTGCGCAGCCTGAATG
GCGAATGGG
[124 nt withheld, positions 9040-9163]
C
[91 nt withheld, positions 9165-9255]
A
[49 nt withheld, positions 9257-9305]
CCTTTGACGTTGGAGTCCACGTTCTTT
[37 nt withheld, positions 9333-9369]
ACCCTATCTCGGTCTATTCTTTTGATTTATAAGGGATTTTGCCGATTTCGGCCTATTGGTTAAAAAATGA
GCTGATTTAACAAAAATTTAACGCGAATTTTAACAAAATATTAACGCTTACAATTTAGGTGGCACTTTTC
GGGGAAATGTGCGCGGAACCCCTATTTGTTTATTTTTCTAAATACATTCAAATATGTATCCGCTCATGAG
ACAATAACCCTGATAAATGCTTCAATAATATTGAAAAAGGAAGAGTATGAGTATTCAACATTTCCGTGTC
GCCCTTATTCCCTTTTTTGCGGCATTTTGCCTTCCTGTTTTTGCTCACCCAGAAACGCTGGTGAAAGTAA
AAGATGCTGAAGATCAGTTGGGTGCACGAGTGGGTTACATCGAACTGGATCTCAACAGCGGTAAGATCCT
TGAGAGTTTTCGCCCCGAAGAACGTTTTCCAATGATGAGCACTTTTAAAGTTCTGCTATGTGGCGCGGTA
TTATCCCGTATTGACGCCGGGCAAGAGCAACTCGGTCGCCGCATACACTATTCTCAGAATGACTTGGTTG
AGTACTCACCAGTCACAGAAAAGCATCTTACGGATGGCATGACAGTAAGAGAATTATGCAGTGCTGCCAT
AACCATGAGTGATAACACTGCGGCCAACTTACTTCTGACAACGATCGGAGGACCGAAGGAGCTAACCGCT
TTTTTGCACAACATGGGGGATCATGTAACTCGCCTTGATCGTTGGGAACCGGAGCTGAATGAAGCCATAC
CAAACGACGAGCGTGACACCACGATGCCTGTAGCAATGGCAACAACGTTGCGCAAACTATTAACTGGCGA
ACTACTTACTCTAGCTTCCCGGCAACAATTAATAGACTGGATGGAGGCGGATAAAGTTGCAGGACCACTT
CTGCGCTCGGCCCTTCCGGCTGGCTGGTTTATTGCTGATAAATCTGGAGCCGGTGAGCGTGGGTCTCGCG
GTATCATTGCAGCACTGGGGCCAGATGGTAAGCCCTCCCGTATCGTAGTTATCTACACGACGGGGAGTCA
GGCAACTATGGATGAACGAAATAGACAGATCGCTGAGATAGGTGCCTCACTGATTAAGCATTGGTAACTG
TCAGACCAAGTTTACTCATATATACTTTAGATTGATTTAAAACTTCATTTTTAATTTAAAAGGATCTAGG
TGAAGATCCTTTTTGATAATCTCATGACCAAAATCCCTTAACGTGAGTTTTCGTTCCACTGAGCGTCAGA
CCCCGTAGAAAAGATCAAAGGATCTTCTTGAGATCCTTTTTTTCTGCGCGTAATCTGCTGCTTGCAAACA
AAAAAACCACCGCTACCAGCGGTGGTTTGTTTGCCGGATCAAGAGCTACCAACTCTTTTTCCGAAGGTAA
CTGGCTTCAGCAGAGCGCAGATACCAAATACTGTTCTTCTAGTGTAGCCGTAGTTAGGCCACCACTTCAA
GAACTCTGTAGCACCGCCTACATACCTCGCTCTGCTAATCCTGTTACCAGTGGCTGCTGCCAGTGGCGAT
AAGTCGTGTCTTACCGGGTTGGACTCAAGACGATAGTTACCGGATAAGGCGCAGCGGTCGGGCTGAACGG
GGGGTTCGTGCACACAGCCCAGCTTGGAGCGAACGACCTACACCGAACTGAGATACCTACAGCGTGAGCT
ATGAGAAAGCGCCACGCTTCCCGAAGGGAGAAAGGCGGACAGGTATCCGGTAAGCGGCAGGGTCGGAACA
GGAGAGCGCACGAGGGAGCTTCCAGGGGGAAACGCCTGGTATCTTTATAGTCCTGTCGGGTTTCGCCACC
TCTGACTTGAGCGTCGATTTTTGTGATGCTCGTCAGGGGGGCGGAGCCTATGGAAAAACGCCAGCAACGC
GGCCTTTTTACGGTTCCTGGCCTTTTGCTGGCCTTTTGCTCACATGTTCTTTCCTGCGTTATCCCCTGAT
TCTGTGGATAACCGTATTACCGCCTTTGAGTGAGCTGATACCGCTCGCCGCAGCCGAACGACCGAGCGCA
GCGAGTCAGTGAGCGAGGAAGCGGAAGAGCGCCCAATACGCAAACCGCCTCTCCCCGCGCGTTGGCCGAT
TCATTAATGCAGCTGGCACGACAGGTTTCCCGACTGGAAAGCGGGCAGTGAGCGCAACGCAATTAATGTG
AGTTAGCTCACTCATTAGGCACCCCAGGCTTTACACTTTATGCTTCCGGCTCGTATGTTGTGTGGAATTG
TGAGCGGATAACAATTTCACACAGGAAACAGCTATGACCATGATTACGCCAAGCGCGCAATTAACCCTCA
CTAAAGGGAACAAAAGCTGGAGCTGCAAGC
Features (pLannotate 1.2.2; 29 found; start..end, strand, type, name):
      5..231     +  promoter       RSV promoter: Rous sarcoma virus enhancer/promoter
    232..412     +  LTR            5' LTR (truncated): truncated 5' long terminal repeat (LTR) from HIV-1
    459..584     +  misc_feature   HIV-1 Ψ: packaging signal of human immunodeficiency virus type 1
    568..931     +  CDS            HIV-1 gag (fragment): gag protein from human immunodeficiency virus 1; gag
   1077..1310    +  misc_feature   RRE: The Rev response element (RRE) of HIV-1 allows for Rev-dependent mRNA export from the nucleus to the cytoplasm.
   1687..1713    +  CDS            Rev (fragment): human immunodeficiency virus 1 (HIV-1) Rev protein; rev; enhances nuclear export of unspliced and incompletely spliced viral mRNAs
   1717..1957    +  promoter       U6 promoter: RNA polymerase III promoter for human U6 snRNA
   1986..2061    +  misc_RNA       gRNA scaffold: guide RNA scaffold for the Streptococcus pyogenes CRISPR/Cas9 system
   2109..2226    +  misc_feature   cPPT/CTS: central polypurine tract and central termination sequence of HIV-1
   2295..2506    +  promoter       EF-1α core promoter: core promoter for human elongation factor EF-1α
   2610..4325    +  CDS            Cas9(N): N-terminal portion of Streptococcus pyogenes Cas9 (Zetsche et al., 2015)
   4212..6710    +  CDS            Cas9(C): C-terminal portion of Streptococcus pyogenes Cas9 (Zetsche et al., 2015)
   6831..7547    +  CDS            EGFP: EGFP is a basic (constitutively fluorescent) green fluorescent protein published in 1996, derived from Aequorea victoria. It is reported to be a rapidly-maturing weak dimer with moderate acid sensitivity.
   7566..8154    +  misc_feature   WPRE: woodchuck hepatitis virus posttranscriptional regulatory element
   8205..8224    +  misc_feature   cPPT/CTS (fragment): central polypurine tract and central termination sequence of HIV-1
   8226..8459    +  LTR            3' LTR (ΔU3): self-inactivating 3' long terminal repeat (LTR) from HIV-1
   8537..8658    +  polyA_signal   SV40 poly(A) signal: SV40 polyadenylation signal
   8698..8833    +  rep_origin     SV40 ori: SV40 origin of replication
   8854..8872    -  promoter       T7 promoter: promoter for bacteriophage T7 RNA polymerase
   8880..9035    +  CDS            lacZα (fragment): LacZα fragment of β-galactosidase; lacZ fragment
   9040..9468    +  rep_origin     f1 ori (sequence partly withheld): f1 bacteriophage origin of replication; arrow indicates direction of (+) strand synthesis
   9521..9625    +  promoter       AmpR promoter: bla
   9626..10486   +  CDS            AmpR: β-lactamase; bla; confers resistance to ampicillin, carbenicillin, and related antibiotics
  10657..11245   +  rep_origin     ori: high-copy-number ColE1/pMB1/pBR322/pUC origin of replication
  11428..11520   +  CDS            lacI (fragment): lac repressor; lacI; The lac repressor binds to the lac operator to inhibit transcription in E. coli. This inhibition can be relieved by adding lactose or isopropyl-β-D-thiogalactopyranoside (IPTG).
  11533..11554   +  protein_bind   CAP binding site: CAP binding activates transcription in the presence of cAMP. E. coli catabolite activator protein
  11569..11599   +  promoter       lac promoter: promoter for the E. coli lac operon
  11603..11625   +  protein_bind   lac operator (fragment): The lac repressor binds to the lac operator to inhibit transcription in E. coli. This inhibition can be relieved by adding lactose or isopropyl-β-D-thiogalactopyranoside (IPTG). lac repressor encoded by lacI
  11668..11686   +  promoter       T3 promoter: promoter for bacteriophage T3 RNA polymerase
