[The description below was written by a language model from this plasmid's Addgene catalogue record and pLannotate feature annotations shown in this document.]
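Description:
Cas9_YTHDF2_sgRNA is an all-in-one CRISPR/Cas9 plasmid built on the pL-CRISPR.EFS.GFP backbone, catalogued as a mammalian expression vector and carrying the architecture of a self-inactivating HIV-1 lentiviral transfer vector. An RSV promoter fused to a truncated 5' LTR drives the viral genomic transcript, which contains the Ψ packaging signal with a gag fragment, the RRE for Rev-dependent nuclear export, a cPPT/CTS, a WPRE and a ΔU3 3' LTR. An SV40 poly(A) signal and SV40 origin lie downstream of the 3' LTR. In bacteria the 11.7 kb plasmid is maintained by a high-copy ColE1/pUC-type origin and selected with ampicillin through the bla gene. An f1 origin, lac-derived fragments and T7/T3 promoters remain from the cloning backbone.

The payload consists of two expression units. A human U6 RNA polymerase III promoter transcribes a single guide RNA, made up of a spacer directed against human YTHDF2 joined to the Streptococcus pyogenes gRNA scaffold. An EF-1α core (EFS) promoter drives S. pyogenes Cas9, which the annotation tool splits into N- and C-terminal portions although they form one contiguous coding region. EGFP follows Cas9. The short unannotated gap between them presumably holds a linking element, but the record does not identify it. EGFP allows cells that received the construct to be identified or sorted.

The insert is described as a YTHDF2 knockout sgRNA, and the associated publication concerns functional editing of endogenous genes through rapid selection of cell pools. The guide sequence in the catalogue field differs from the one in the depositor comments, which also note a first-base mismatch to the genomic target. The spacer actually present should therefore be confirmed against the full sequence.
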