Addgene plasmid #186673: Cas9_YTHDF2_sgRNA
Purpose: YTHDF2 sgRNA plasmid
Depositing lab: Astrid Haase. Depositing organization: National Institute of Diabetes & Digestive & Kidney Diseases (NIDDK). Publication: Functional editing of endogenous genes through rapid selection of cell pools (Rapid generation of endogenously tagged genes in Drosophila ovarian somatic sheath cells). Meng Q, Stoyko D, Andrews CM, Konstantinidou P, Genzor P, O T, Elchert AR, Benner L, Sobti S, Katz EY, Haase AD. Nucleic Acids Res. 2022 May 27. pii: 6594084. doi: 10.1093/nar/gkac448. PubMed 35639929.
Backbone
  Vector backbone: pL-CRISPR.EFS.GFP
  Vector type: Mammalian Expression
Growth in bacteria
  Bacterial resistance: Ampicillin, 100 μg/mL
  Growth temperature: 30°C
  Growth strain: NEB Stable
  Copy number: High Copy
Gene/Insert
  Gene/Insert name: YTHDF2 KO sgRNA Plasmid
  gRNA/shRNA sequence: GACGAGGCCCGCCGAGAGAA
  Species: H. sapiens (human)
  Entrez Gene: YTHDF2 (a.k.a. CAHL, DF2, HGRG8, NY-REN-2)
  Cloning method: Unknown
  Sequencing primers: 5′ Unknown
Terms and licenses: Academic/Nonprofit Terms; Industry Terms: Not Available to Industry
Depositor comments: sgRNA sequence: GAACGCGGCAGACGCGCCAC. The corresponding genome sequence is: AAACGCGGCAGACGCGCCAC. Please visit https://www.biorxiv.org/content/10.1101/2020.12.18.423517v1 for bioRxiv preprint.
How to cite: Cas9_YTHDF2_sgRNA was a gift from Astrid Haase (Addgene plasmid # 186673 ; http://n2t.net/addgene:186673 ; RRID:Addgene_186673)
